Addgene plasmid #81291: pDONR223_REG1B_p.P30S
Purpose: Gateway Donor vector containing REG1B ,part of the Target Accelerator Plasmid Collection.
Depositing lab: Jesse Boehm & William Hahn & David Root. Depositing organization: Broad Institute. Publication: Systematic Functional Interrogation of Rare Cancer Variants Identifies Oncogenic Alleles. Kim E, Ilic N, Shrestha Y, Zou L, Kamburov A, Zhu C, Yang X, Lubonja R, Tran N, Nguyen C, Lawrence MS, Piccioni F, Bagul M, Doench JG, Chouinard CR, Wu X, Hogstrom L, Natoli T, Tamayo P, Horn H, Corsello SM, Lage K, Root DE, Subramanian A, Golub TR, Getz G, Boehm JS, Hahn WC. Cancer Discov. 2016 Jul;6(7):714-26. doi: 10.1158/2159-8290.CD-16-0160. Epub 2016 May 4. PubMed 27147599.
Backbone
  Vector backbone: pDONR223
  Backbone manufacturer: Invitrogen
  Backbone size w/o insert (bp): 2790
  Vector type: Gateway Entry vector
Growth in bacteria
  Bacterial resistance: Spectinomycin, 50 μg/mL
  Growth temperature: 37°C
  Growth strain: DH5alpha
  Copy number: High Copy
Gene/Insert
  Gene/Insert name: REG1B
  Species: H. sapiens (human)
  Mutation: P30S
  GenBank ID: NM_006507.3
  Entrez Gene: REG1B (a.k.a. PSPS2, REGH, REGI-BETA, REGL)
  Promoter: None
  Cloning method: Gateway Cloning
  Sequencing primers: 5′ M13pUC-fwd; 3′ M13-Rev
Terms and licenses: Academic/Nonprofit Terms; Industry Terms: Not Available to Industry
Depositor comments: Closed state: stop codon immediately follows insert
How to cite: pDONR223_REG1B_p.P30S was a gift from Jesse Boehm & William Hahn & David Root (Addgene plasmid # 81291 ; http://n2t.net/addgene:81291 ; RRID:Addgene_81291)
