[The description below was written by a language model from this plasmid's Addgene catalogue record and pLannotate feature annotations shown in this document.]
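Description:
pDONR223_REG1B_p.P30S is a Gateway entry clone built on the Invitrogen pDONR223 backbone and carrying the human REG1B open reading frame with a proline-to-serine substitution at residue 30. It belongs to the Target Accelerator Plasmid Collection, a set of wild-type and variant ORFs assembled for systematic functional testing of rare cancer-associated alleles. The plasmid is maintained in E. coli at high copy through a ColE1/pUC-type origin and is selected with spectinomycin via the aadA aminoglycoside adenylyltransferase gene (SmR). This gene sits downstream of a fragment of a class 1 integron Pc promoter and a short remnant of a gentamicin resistance gene. The sequenced plasmid is 3,291 nt.

The REG1B coding sequence (about 500 bp) is flanked by two attL recombination sites in opposite orientation. The annotation software labels both as attL3, a mutant attL, but whatever their exact subtype they serve as the substrates for the LR Clonase reaction that moves the ORF directionally into attR-containing destination vectors. The entry clone has no promoter driving the insert, so expression depends entirely on the destination vector chosen. The insert is in the "closed" configuration, with a stop codon immediately after the ORF, so it yields native or N-terminally tagged protein but cannot be read through into a C-terminal fusion. Other annotated backbone elements include a T7 promoter adjacent to the cassette, rrnB T1 and T2 terminators that insulate the cloning region from read-through transcription, and small lacZα and lacI fragments. M13 primer sites flank the insert for sequence verification. Its typical use is as a shuttle source for expressing the REG1B P30S variant to compare its function with the wild-type allele.
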