Features (pLannotate 1.2.2; 12 found; start..end, strand, type, name):
     38..74      -  CDS            lacZα (fragment): LacZα fragment of β-galactosidase; lacZ fragment
     91..186     +  protein_bind   attL3: mutant version of attL; recombination site for the Gateway® LR reaction LR Clonase™
    189..686     +  CDS            REG1B: REG1B_HUMAN - Also known as PSPS2, REGL. Experimental evidence at protein level: Swiss-Prot protein existence level 1. Might act as an inhibitor of spontaneous calcium carbonate precipitation. May be associated with neuronal sprouting in brain, and with brain and pancreas regeneration. From Homo sapiens (Human).
    694..789     -  protein_bind   attL3: mutant version of attL; recombination site for the Gateway® LR reaction LR Clonase™
    808..826     -  promoter       T7 promoter: promoter for bacteriophage T7 RNA polymerase
   1016..1039    +  promoter       Pc promoter (fragment): intI1 (promoter lies within the coding sequence); class 1 integron promoter
   1215..1271    +  CDS            GmR (fragment): gentamycin acetyltransferase; aacC1; confers resistance to gentamycin
   1278..2069    +  CDS            SmR: aminoglycoside adenylyltransferase (Murphy, 1985); aadA; confers resistance to spectinomycin and streptomycin
   2162..2750    +  rep_origin     ori: high-copy-number ColE1/pMB1/pBR322/pUC origin of replication
   2933..3025    +  CDS            lacI (fragment): lac repressor; lacI; The lac repressor binds to the lac operator to inhibit transcription in E. coli. This inhibition can be relieved by adding lactose or isopropyl-β-D-thiogalactopyranoside (IPTG).
   3080..3107    -  terminator     rrnB T2 terminator: transcription terminator T2 from the E. coli rrnB gene
   3239..3282    +  terminator     rrnB T1 terminator: Escherichia coli rrnB; transcription terminator T1 from the E. coli rrnB gene
>Addgene plasmid #81291 | pDONR223_REG1B_p.P30S | addgene full sequence | sequence record 168364 | Addgene NGS Result
GGCAGTTCCCTACTCTCGCGTTAACGCTAGCATGGATGTTTTCCCAGTCACGACGTTGTAAAACGACGGC
CAGTCTTAAGCTCGGGCCCCAAATAATGATTTTATTTTGACTGATAGTGACCTGTTCGTTGCAACAAATT
GATGAGCAATGCTTTTTTATAATGCCAACTTTGTACAAAAAAGTTGGCATGGCTCAGACCAACTCGTTCT
TCATGCTGATCTCCTCCCTGATGTTCCTGTCTCTGAGCCAAGGCCAGGAGTCCCAGACAGAGCTGTCTAA
TCCCCGAATCAGCTGCCCAGAAGGCACCAATGCCTATCGCTCCTACTGCTACTACTTTAATGAAGACCCT
GAGACCTGGGTTGATGCAGATCTCTATTGCCAGAACATGAATTCAGGCAACCTGGTGTCTGTGCTCACCC
AGGCGGAGGGTGCCTTCGTGGCCTCACTGATTAAGGAGAGTAGCACTGATGACAGCAATGTCTGGATTGG
CCTCCATGACCCAAAAAAGAACCGCCGCTGGCACTGGAGTAGTGGGTCCCTGGTCTCCTACAAGTCCTGG
GACACTGGATCCCCGAGCAGTGCTAATGCTGGCTACTGTGCAAGCCTGACTTCATGCTCAGGATTCAAGA
AATGGAAGGATGAATCTTGTGAGAAGAAGTTCTCCTTTGTTTGCAAGTTCAAAAACTGATTGCCAACTTT
CTTGTACAAAGTTGGCATTATAAGAAAGCATTGCTTATCAATTTGTTGCAACGAACAGGTCACTATCAGT
CAAAATAAAATCATTATTTGCCATCCAGCTGATATCCCCTATAGTGAGTCGTATTACATGGTCATAGCTG
TTTCCTGGCAGCTCTGGCCCGTGTCTCAAAATCTCTGATGTTACATTGCACAAGATAAAAATATATCATC
ATGCCTCCTCTAGACCAGCCAGGACAGAAATGCCTCGACTTCGCTGCTACCCAAGGTTGCCGGGTGACGC
ACACCGTGGAAACGGATGAAGGCACGAACCCAGTGGACATAAGCCTGTTCGGTTCGTAAGCTGTAATGCA
AGTAGCGTATGCGCTCACGCAACTGGTCCAGAACCTTGACCGAACGCAGCGGTGGTAACGGCGCAGTGGC
GGTTTTCATGGCTTGTTATGACTGTTTTTTTGGGGTACAGTCTATGCCTCGGGCATCCAAGCAGCAAGCG
CGTTACGCCGTGGGTCGATGTTTGATGTTATGGAGCAGCAACGATGTTACGCAGCAGGGCAGTCGCCCTA
AAACAAAGTTAAACATTATGAGGGAAGCGGTGATCGCCGAAGTATCGACTCAACTATCAGAGGTAGTTGG
CGTCATCGAGCGCCATCTCGAACCGACGTTGCTGGCCGTACATTTGTACGGCTCCGCAGTGGATGGCGGC
CTGAAGCCACACAGTGATATTGATTTGCTGGTTACGGTGACCGTAAGGCTTGATGAAACAACGCGGCGAG
CTTTGATCAACGACCTTTTGGAAACTTCGGCTTCCCCTGGAGAGAGCGAGATTCTCCGCGCTGTAGAAGT
CACCATTGTTGTGCACGACGACATCATTCCGTGGCGTTATCCAGCTAAGCGCGAACTGCAATTTGGAGAA
TGGCAGCGCAATGACATTCTTGCAGGTATCTTCGAGCCAGCCACGATCGACATTGATCTGGCTATCTTGC
TGACAAAAGCAAGAGAACATAGCGTTGCCTTGGTAGGTCCAGCGGCGGAGGAACTCTTTGATCCGGTTCC
TGAACAGGATCTATTTGAGGCGCTAAATGAAACCTTAACGCTATGGAACTCGCCGCCCGACTGGGCTGGC
GATGAGCGAAATGTAGTGCTTACGTTGTCCCGCATTTGGTACAGCGCAGTAACCGGCAAAATCGCGCCGA
AGGATGTCGCTGCCGACTGGGCAATGGAGCGCCTGCCGGCCCAGTATCAGCCCGTCATACTTGAAGCTAG
ACAGGCTTATCTTGGACAAGAAGAAGATCGCTTGGCCTCGCGCGCAGATCAGTTGGAAGAATTTGTCCAC
TACGTGAAAGGCGAGATCACCAAGGTAGTCGGCAAATAACCCTCGAGCCACCCATGACCAAAATCCCTTA
ACGTGAGTTACGCGTCGTTCCACTGAGCGTCAGACCCCGTAGAAAAGATCAAAGGATCTTCTTGAGATCC
TTTTTTTCTGCGCGTAATCTGCTGCTTGCAAACAAAAAAACCACCGCTACCAGCGGTGGTTTGTTTGCCG
GATCAAGAGCTACCAACTCTTTTTCCGAAGGTAACTGGCTTCAGCAGAGCGCAGATACCAAATACTGTTC
TTCTAGTGTAGCCGTAGTTAGGCCACCACTTCAAGAACTCTGTAGCACCGCCTACATACCTCGCTCTGCT
AATCCTGTTACCAGTGGCTGCTGCCAGTGGCGATAAGTCGTGTCTTACCGGGTTGGACTCAAGACGATAG
TTACCGGATAAGGCGCAGCGGTCGGGCTGAACGGGGGGTTCGTGCACACAGCCCAGCTTGGAGCGAACGA
CCTACACCGAACTGAGATACCTACAGCGTGAGCTATGAGAAAGCGCCACGCTTCCCGAAGGGAGAAAGGC
GGACAGGTATCCGGTAAGCGGCAGGGTCGGAACAGGAGAGCGCACGAGGGAGCTTCCAGGGGGAAACGCC
TGGTATCTTTATAGTCCTGTCGGGTTTCGCCACCTCTGACTTGAGCGTCGATTTTTGTGATGCTCGTCAG
GGGGGCGGAGCCTATGGAAAAACGCCAGCAACGCGGCCTTTTTACGGTTCCTGGCCTTTTGCTGGCCTTT
TGCTCACATGTTCTTTCCTGCGTTATCCCCTGATTCTGTGGATAACCGTATTACCGCCTTTGAGTGAGCT
GATACCGCTCGCCGCAGCCGAACGACCGAGCGCAGCGAGTCAGTGAGCGAGGAAGCGGAAGAGCGCCCAA
TACGCAAACCGCCTCTCCCCGCGCGTTGGCCGATTCATTAATGCAGCTGGCACGACAGGTTTCCCGACTG
GAAAGCGGGCAGTGAGCGCAACGCAATTAATACGCGTACCGCTAGCCAGGAAGAGTTTGTAGAAACGCAA
AAAGGCCATCCGTCAGGATGGCCTTCTGCTTAGTTTGATGCCTGGCAGTTTATGGCGGGCGTCCTGCCCG
CCACCCTCCGGGCCGTTGCTTCACAACGTTCAAATCCGCTCCCGGCGGATTTGTCCTACTCAGGAGAGCG
TTCACCGACAAACAACAGATAAAACGAAAGGCCCAGTCTTCCGACTGAGCCTTTCGTTTTATTTGATGCC
T
