>Addgene plasmid #81291 | pDONR223_REG1B_p.P30S | depositor partial sequence | sequence record 154610 | Insert sequence
ATGGCTCAGACCAACTCGTTCTTCATGCTGATCTCCTCCCTGATGTTCCTGTCTCTGAGCCAAGGCCAGG
AGTCCCAGACAGAGCTGTCTAATCCCCGAATCAGCTGCCCAGAAGGCACCAATGCCTATCGCTCCTACTG
CTACTACTTTAATGAAGACCCTGAGACCTGGGTTGATGCAGATCTCTATTGCCAGAACATGAATTCAGGC
AACCTGGTGTCTGTGCTCACCCAGGCGGAGGGTGCCTTCGTGGCCTCACTGATTAAGGAGAGTAGCACTG
ATGACAGCAATGTCTGGATTGGCCTCCATGACCCAAAAAAGAACCGCCGCTGGCACTGGAGTAGTGGGTC
CCTGGTCTCCTACAAGTCCTGGGACACTGGATCCCCGAGCAGTGCTAATGCTGGCTACTGTGCAAGCCTG
ACTTCATGCTCAGGATTCAAGAAATGGAAGGATGAATCTTGTGAGAAGAAGTTCTCCTTTGTTTGCAAGT
TCAAAAAC
